Addgene plasmid #106468: pKP133 [pRS406-YBR139Wp-YBR139W(D415A)-GFP-ADH1t]
Purpose: Expresses Atg42/Ybr139w(D415A) with a C-terminal GFP tag in yeast cells
Depositing lab: Daniel Klionsky. Depositing organization: University of Michigan. Publication: A newly characterized vacuolar serine carboxypeptidase, Atg42/Ybr139w, is required for normal vacuole function and the terminal steps of autophagy in the yeast Saccharomyces cerevisiae. Parzych KR, Ariosa A, Mari M, Klionsky DJ. Mol Biol Cell. 2018 May 1;29(9):1089-1099. doi: 10.1091/mbc.E17-08-0516. Epub 2018 Mar 22. PubMed 29514932.
Backbone
  Vector backbone: pKP112
  Total vector size (bp): 7678
  Vector type: Bacterial Expression, Yeast Expression
  Selectable markers: URA3
Growth in bacteria
  Bacterial resistance: Ampicillin, 100 μg/mL
  Growth temperature: 37°C
  Growth strain: DH5alpha
  Copy number: Unknown
Gene/Insert
  Gene/Insert name: YBR139W(D415A) (alt name: ATG42)
  Species: S. cerevisiae (budding yeast)
  Insert size (bp): 1524
  Mutation: Changed Aspartate 415 to Alanine
  Promoter: YBR139W
  Tag / fusion protein: GFP (C terminal on backbone)
  Cloning method: Restriction Enzyme; 5′ cloning site SacI (unknown if destroyed); 3′ cloning site None (unknown if destroyed)
  Sequencing primers: 5′ M13 REV
Terms and licenses: Academic/Nonprofit Terms; Industry Terms: Not Available to Industry
How to cite: pKP133 [pRS406-YBR139Wp-YBR139W(D415A)-GFP-ADH1t] was a gift from Daniel Klionsky (Addgene plasmid # 106468 ; http://n2t.net/addgene:106468 ; RRID:Addgene_106468)
