[The description below was written by a language model from this plasmid's Addgene catalogue record and pLannotate feature annotations shown in this document.]
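Description:
pKP133 is a yeast expression plasmid built on the pRS406 framework (via the intermediate backbone pKP112). It carries the URA3 marker with its own promoter for selection in uracil-auxotrophic Saccharomyces cerevisiae. URA3 is also counterselectable with 5-FOA. No yeast replication origin (2μ or CEN/ARS) appears in either feature table, which fits the pRS40x series of integrating vectors that are maintained by recombination into the genome rather than episomally. In E. coli the plasmid replicates from a high-copy ColE1/pUC-type origin and is selected with ampicillin through the bla gene. The pBluescript-derived parts of the backbone remain: an f1 origin, lac promoter/operator, a lacZα fragment, and flanking T3 and T7 promoters.

The payload is the 1,524 bp YBR139W (ATG42) open reading frame, which encodes a vacuolar serine carboxypeptidase, with aspartate 415 changed to alanine. It is driven by its native YBR139W promoter. The upstream genomic segment is long enough to include a reverse-strand fragment of the neighbouring yeast gene, which is a by-product of cloning the promoter region and not an intended payload. The coding sequence is fused at its C terminus to GFP and followed by the ADH1 terminator. This gives expression of the mutant fusion under native transcriptional control, and the protein can be followed by fluorescence or through the GFP tag. The record does not state the reason for D415A. The associated study concerns the role of Atg42 in vacuole function and the terminal steps of autophagy.

The two sequence records (7,595 and 7,606 nt) show the same features in the same order, and both are slightly shorter than the catalogued 7,678 bp.
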