Features (pLannotate 1.2.2; 21 found; start..end, strand, type, name):
     96..200     +  promoter       AmpR promoter: bla
    201..1061    +  CDS            AmpR: β-lactamase; bla; confers resistance to ampicillin, carbenicillin, and related antibiotics
   1232..1820    +  rep_origin     ori: high-copy-number ColE1/pMB1/pBR322/pUC origin of replication
   2003..2095    +  CDS            lacI (fragment): lac repressor; lacI; The lac repressor binds to the lac operator to inhibit transcription in E. coli. This inhibition can be relieved by adding lactose or isopropyl-β-D-thiogalactopyranoside (IPTG).
   2108..2129    +  protein_bind   CAP binding site: CAP binding activates transcription in the presence of cAMP. E. coli catabolite activator protein
   2144..2174    +  promoter       lac promoter: promoter for the E. coli lac operon
   2182..2198    +  protein_bind   lac operator: The lac repressor binds to the lac operator to inhibit transcription in E. coli. This inhibition can be relieved by adding lactose or isopropyl-β-D-thiogalactopyranoside (IPTG). lac repressor encoded by lacI
   2243..2261    +  promoter       T3 promoter: promoter for bacteriophage T3 RNA polymerase
   2282..2752    -  CDS            YBY8_YEAST (fragment): Experimental evidence at protein level: Swiss-Prot protein existence level 1. From Saccharomyces cerevisiae (strain ATCC 204508 / S288c) (Baker's yeast).
   3080..4603    +  CDS            YBY9_YEAST: Experimental evidence at protein level: Swiss-Prot protein existence level 1. From Saccharomyces cerevisiae (strain ATCC 204508 / S288c) (Baker's yeast).
   4631..5341    +  CDS            GFP: Aequoria victoria green fluorescent protein
   5362..5549    +  terminator     ADH1 terminator: S. cerevisiae ADH1; transcription terminator for the S. cerevisiae alcohol dehydrogenase 1 (ADH1) gene
   5549..5603    +  misc_feature   MCS (fragment): pBluescript multiple cloning site
   5612..5630    -  promoter       T7 promoter: promoter for bacteriophage T7 RNA polymerase
   5638..5793    +  CDS            lacZα (fragment): LacZα fragment of β-galactosidase; lacZ fragment
   5801..6256    +  rep_origin     f1 ori (sequence partly withheld): f1 bacteriophage origin of replication; arrow indicates direction of (+) strand synthesis
   6257..6308    -  misc_feature   bom (fragment): basis of mobility region from pBR322
   6387..7190    -  CDS            URA3: orotidine-5'-phosphate decarboxylase, required for uracil biosynthesis; S. cerevisiae URA3; yeast auxotrophic marker, counterselectable with 5-fluoroorotic acid (5-FOA)
   7191..7406    -  promoter       URA3 promoter: S. cerevisiae URA3
   7421..7470    -  misc_feature   bom (fragment): basis of mobility region from pBR322
   7572..1       -  CDS            rop (fragment) (across the origin): Rop protein, which maintains plasmids at low copy number; rop
>Addgene plasmid #106468 | pKP133 [pRS406-YBR139Wp-YBR139W(D415A)-GFP-ADH1t] | depositor full sequence | sequence record 201590 | pKP133 [pRS406-YBR139Wp-YBR139W(D415A)-GFP-ADH1t] sequence 7606 bps
GACGAAAGGGCCTCGTGATACGCCTATTTTTATAGGTTAATGTCATGATAATAATGGTTTCTTAGACGTC
AGGTGGCACTTTTCGGGGAAATGTGCGCGGAACCCCTATTTGTTTATTTTTCTAAATACATTCAAATATG
TATCCGCTCATGAGACAATAACCCTGATAAATGCTTCAATAATATTGAAAAAGGAAGAGTATGAGTATTC
AACATTTCCGTGTCGCCCTTATTCCCTTTTTTGCGGCATTTTGCCTTCCTGTTTTTGCTCACCCAGAAAC
GCTGGTGAAAGTAAAAGATGCTGAAGATCAGTTGGGTGCACGAGTGGGTTACATCGAACTGGATCTCAAC
AGCGGTAAGATCCTTGAGAGTTTTCGCCCCGAAGAACGTTTTCCAATGATGAGCACTTTTAAAGTTCTGC
TATGTGGCGCGGTATTATCCCGTATTGACGCCGGGCAAGAGCAACTCGGTCGCCGCATACACTATTCTCA
GAATGACTTGGTTGAGTACTCACCAGTCACAGAAAAGCATCTTACGGATGGCATGACAGTAAGAGAATTA
TGCAGTGCTGCCATAACCATGAGTGATAACACTGCGGCCAACTTACTTCTGACAACGATCGGAGGACCGA
AGGAGCTAACCGCTTTTTTGCACAACATGGGGGATCATGTAACTCGCCTTGATCGTTGGGAACCGGAGCT
GAATGAAGCCATACCAAACGACGAGCGTGACACCACGATGCCTGTAGCAATGGCAACAACGTTGCGCAAA
CTATTAACTGGCGAACTACTTACTCTAGCTTCCCGGCAACAATTAATAGACTGGATGGAGGCGGATAAAG
TTGCAGGACCACTTCTGCGCTCGGCCCTTCCGGCTGGCTGGTTTATTGCTGATAAATCTGGAGCCGGTGA
GCGTGGGTCTCGCGGTATCATTGCAGCACTGGGGCCAGATGGTAAGCCCTCCCGTATCGTAGTTATCTAC
ACGACGGGGAGTCAGGCAACTATGGATGAACGAAATAGACAGATCGCTGAGATAGGTGCCTCACTGATTA
AGCATTGGTAACTGTCAGACCAAGTTTACTCATATATACTTTAGATTGATTTAAAACTTCATTTTTAATT
TAAAAGGATCTAGGTGAAGATCCTTTTTGATAATCTCATGACCAAAATCCCTTAACGTGAGTTTTCGTTC
CACTGAGCGTCAGACCCCGTAGAAAAGATCAAAGGATCTTCTTGAGATCCTTTTTTTCTGCGCGTAATCT
GCTGCTTGCAAACAAAAAAACCACCGCTACCAGCGGTGGTTTGTTTGCCGGATCAAGAGCTACCAACTCT
TTTTCCGAAGGTAACTGGCTTCAGCAGAGCGCAGATACCAAATACTGTCCTTCTAGTGTAGCCGTAGTTA
GGCCACCACTTCAAGAACTCTGTAGCACCGCCTACATACCTCGCTCTGCTAATCCTGTTACCAGTGGCTG
CTGCCAGTGGCGATAAGTCGTGTCTTACCGGGTTGGACTCAAGACGATAGTTACCGGATAAGGCGCAGCG
GTCGGGCTGAACGGGGGGTTCGTGCACACAGCCCAGCTTGGAGCGAACGACCTACACCGAACTGAGATAC
CTACAGCGTGAGCTATGAGAAAGCGCCACGCTTCCCGAAGGGAGAAAGGCGGACAGGTATCCGGTAAGCG
GCAGGGTCGGAACAGGAGAGCGCACGAGGGAGCTTCCAGGGGGAAACGCCTGGTATCTTTATAGTCCTGT
CGGGTTTCGCCACCTCTGACTTGAGCGTCGATTTTTGTGATGCTCGTCAGGGGGGCGGAGCCTATGGAAA
AACGCCAGCAACGCGGCCTTTTTACGGTTCCTGGCCTTTTGCTGGCCTTTTGCTCACATGTTCTTTCCTG
CGTTATCCCCTGATTCTGTGGATAACCGTATTACCGCCTTTGAGTGAGCTGATACCGCTCGCCGCAGCCG
AACGACCGAGCGCAGCGAGTCAGTGAGCGAGGAAGCGGAAGAGCGCCCAATACGCAAACCGCCTCTCCCC
GCGCGTTGGCCGATTCATTAATGCAGCTGGCACGACAGGTTTCCCGACTGGAAAGCGGGCAGTGAGCGCA
ACGCAATTAATGTGAGTTACCTCACTCATTAGGCACCCCAGGCTTTACACTTTATGCTTCCGGCTCCTAT
GTTGTGTGGAATTGTGAGCGGATAACAATTTCACACAGGAAACAGCTATGACCATGATTACGCCAAGCGC
GCAATTAACCCTCACTAAAGGGAACAAAAGCTGGAGCTCTTGCATGGAGGCGCAATTGGCAAAGACGTAA
AGCTCTTGTCATCAATTAGATCTAATTTGGAAACAGATTGGTACAATTTGGATGGAATTTTAGGCTTGGC
ACCTATCAATTGTGAGCGACGCTTTCTTACATTCAATAACTGTTGGTTCTGATTTTCACTTTGACTATTG
CCTTGGTATGGAGAATTTCTCTGCAATGGTTTTGCCTGCTTCGAAGGAGTGCTGTTACTATCGAAGATAA
ATTCCTTCTTTTCAAATTGCCATTGTAACATGGAGTTATTCTCTATATCCTGGACGACTGGAGGAGTCAA
GGGCCTGGAAAGTACGGATCCTGTAGAAATATCACTGGCAATTATACTGAGTTTATTGTTGGTGTTGCTA
TTCATATTTGAGCTGGTATTGGACGAAAGCAAGGATAATGAGTTTGTGTCTACTGACTCCAACACCCTAG
GCTGGATTTGATCTTTCTCCATCCTTTAATTTTAACCTTTTAATTAGTGGTTGGATCAAGTTTTCGAGAC
TATTCCAATCTGTGACTTGTTGGATAAATAGTTTTTGACTCGTTTAGTATAATCCTTTTTTCTAAAAGTG
CTTAGAGTTCTCTAAGATGTTCTTGTTTACAATGTGAGCGATTTAGGAAATTTCCTAAAAATGGCCGAGG
CGGCGCTAGCATTCTACGAAAGGTGAGATAACGCTTCGTTATCGAAAAATGTCAGGGGACAGGGGTTATA
TAAGAACGAAAATTGTCATCCTGCATTTTTTCTTTAAAACAGCTATACAAAAAGTGATACCGACATACAA
TGAAGTATCTAAACTTAGTTTTCGTGCTTCAGCTTCTTATTAGCATCAAATACGCCTCATTCGGCCGAGC
CTTTTCTCTTTTTGAAGATGATACCACCTTTGCCAATTTGGATAAACAGCTAAAGCTTCCACAGAATACA
CAGCAAACCCTTAAATTGGACCGTTTGAATCACGATGATCCGCTGTTTACAACTTTTATTTCTTCTGTGG
ACACAGATTACAGTTTGAGACTTAGAACAGTAGATCCTTCTAAACTAGGAATTGACACCGTAAAACAATG
GTCGGGTTACATGGACTATAAGGATTCCAAACACTTTTTTTACTGGTTTTTTGAAAGTAGGAACGATCCT
GCTAACGACCCAATTATTCTTTGGTTAAATGGTGGACCTGGTTGTTCCTCGTTTACTGGGTTGCTATTTG
AACTAGGCCCCTCATCAATTGGCGCCGATATGAAACCAATCCACAATCCCTATTCTTGGAATAATAACGC
TTCAATGATCTTCTTAGAACAGCCACTCGGAGTCGGCTTTTCCTATGGTGATGAAAAAGTCTCCTCTACA
AAATTAGCAGGCAAAGATGCGTACATTTTCCTGGAATTGTTTTTTGAAGCTTTTCCTCATTTACGCTCCA
ACGATTTCCACATTGCAGGCGAATCCTATGCAGGACATTATATCCCTCAAATTGCACATGAGATCGTTGT
CAAGAACCCTGAAAGAACGTTCAATTTAACTTCAGTTATGATTGGTAATGGTATCACAGACCCTTTGATT
CAAGCAGATTATTATGAACCAATGGCATGCGGGAAAGGGGGCTATCACCCTGTTCTCTCATCAGAAGAAT
GTGAGAAAATGAGTAAAGCTGCAGGTCGTTGTCGTAGGTTGAACAAGTTATGTTATGCTTCTAAATCAAG
TTTACCATGCATAGTCGCCACTGCTTACTGTGACTCTGCACTTTTGGAACCGTACATTAACACAGGACTC
AACGTCTATGACATTAGAGGGCCCTGTGAAGATAATAGTACTGATGGTATGTGTTATACAGGTCTCCGCT
ATGTCGACCAGTATATGAATTTTCCTGAAGTTCAAGAAACGCTAGGGTCCGACGTGCATAATTATTCTGG
CTGTGATAATGACGTGTTCACCGGATTTTTGTTTACGGGCGATGGAAGTAAACCATTTCAACAATATATT
GCTGAATTATTAAATCACAACATTCCGGTATTAATATATGCGGGTGATAAGGCTTATATTTGTAATTGGC
TGGGAAACCATGCTTGGTCCAATGAGTTGGAATGGATCAATAAACGTAGGTATCAGAGAAGGATGTTAAG
ACCATGGGTCAGTAAAGAAACAGGTGAAGAGTTGGGACAAGTCAAGAACTATGGCCCTTTCACCTTTTTG
AGAATATACGATGCCGGTCATATGGTGCCCTATGATCAACCGGAGGCAAGTTTGGAAATGGTCAACAGTT
GGATTTCCGGTAATCGTGCTTTTTCGGATCTTTCCACCTTGGAAAATGCTAGTTCTAGACGGATCCCCGG
GCTGCAGATGAAAGGAGAAGAACTTTTCACTGGAGTTGTCCCAATTCTTGTTGAATTAGATGGTGATGTT
AATGGGCACAAATTTTCTGTCAGTGGAGAGGGTGAAGGTGATGCAACATACGGAAAACTTACCCTTAAAT
TTATTTGCACTACTGGAAAACTACCTGTTCCATGGCCAACACTTGTCACTACTTTCACTTATGGTGTTCA
ATGCTTTTCAAGATACCCAGATCATATGAAACGGCATGACTTTTTCAAGAGTGCCATGCCCGAAGGTTAT
GTACAGGAAAGAACTATATTTTTCAAAGATGACGGGAACTACAAGACACGTGCTGAAGTCAAGTTTGAAG
GTGATACCCTTGTTAATAGAATCGAGTTAAAAGGTATTGATTTTAAAGAAGATGGAAACATTCTTGGACA
CAAATTGGAATACAACTATAACTCACACAATGTATACATCATGGCAGACAAACAAAAGAATGGAATCAAA
GTTAACTTCAAAATTAGACACAACATTGAAGATGGAAGCGTTCAACTAGCAGACCATTATCAACAAAATA
CTCCAATTGGCGATGGCCCTGTCCTTTTACCAGACAACCATTACCTGTCCACACAATCTGCCCTTTCGAA
AGATCCCAACGAAAAGAGAGACCACATGGTCCTTCTTGAGTTTGTAACAGCTGCTGGGATTACACATGGC
ATGGATGAACTATACAAATAGGGCGCGCCACTTCTAAATAAGCGAATTTCTTATGATTTATGATTTTTAT
TATTAAATAAGTTATAAAAAAAATAAGTGTATACAAATTTTAAAGTGACTCTTAGGTTTTAAAACGAAAA
TTCTTATTCTTGAGTAACTCTTTCCTGTAGGTCAGGTTGCTTTCTCAGGTATAGTATGAGGTCGCTCTTA
TTGACCACACCTCTACCGGGAATTCGATATCAAGCTTATCGATACCGTCGACCTCGAGGGGGGGCCCGGT
ACCCAATTCGCCCTATAGTGAGTCGTATTACGCGCGCTCACTGGCCGTCGTTTTACAACGTCGTGACTGG
GAAAACCCTGGCGTTACCCAACTTAATCGCCTTGCAGCACATCCCCCTTTCGCCAGCTGGCGTAATAGCG
AAGAGGCCCGCACCGATCGCCCTTCCCAACAGTTGCGCAGCCTGAATGGCGAATGGCGCG
[124 nt withheld, positions 5801-5924]
C
[91 nt withheld, positions 5926-6016]
A
[49 nt withheld, positions 6018-6066]
CCTTTGACGTTGGAGTCCACGTTCTTT
[37 nt withheld, positions 6094-6130]
ACCCTATCTCGGTCTATTCTTTTGATTTATAAGGGATTTTGCCGATTTCGGCCTATTGGTTAAAAAATGA
GCTGATTTAACAAAAATTTAACGCGAATTTTAACAAAATATTAACGTTTACAATTTCCTGATGCGGTATT
TTCTCCTTACGCATCTGTGCGGTATTTCACACCGCATAGGGTAATAACTGATATAATTAAATTGAAGCTC
TAATTTGTGAGTTTAGTATACATGCATTTACTTATAATACAGTTTTTTAGTTTTGCTGGCCGCATCTTCT
CAAATATGCTTCCCAGCCTGCTTTTCTGTAACGTTCACCCTCTACCTTAGCATCCCTTCCCTTTGCAAAT
AGTCCTCTTCCAACAATAATAATGTCAGATCCTGTAGAGACCACATCATCCACGGTTCTATACTGTTGAC
CCAATGCGTCTCCCTTGTCATCTAAACCCACACCGGGTGTCATAATCAACCAATCGTAACCTTCATCTCT
TCCACCCATGTCTCTTTGAGCAATAAAGCCGATAACAAAATCTTTGTCGCTCTTCGCAATGTCAACAGTA
CCCTTAGTATATTCTCCAGTAGATAGGGAGCCCTTGCATGACAATTCTGCTAACATCAAAAGGCCTCTAG
GTTCCTTTGTTACTTCTTCTGCCGCCTGCTTCAAACCGCTAACAATACCTGGGCCCACCACACCGTGTGC
ATTCGTAATGTCTGCCCATTCTGCTATTCTGTATACACCCGCAGAGTACTGCAATTTGACTGTATTACCA
ATGTCAGCAAATTTTCTGTCTTCGAAGAGTAAAAAATTGTACTTGGCGGATAATGCCTTTAGCGGCTTAA
CTGTGCCCTCCATGGAAAAATCAGTCAAGATATCCACATGTGTTTTTAGTAAACAAATTTTGGGACCTAA
TGCTTCAACTAACTCCAGTAATTCCTTGGTGGTACGAACATCCAATGAAGCACACAAGTTTGTTTGCTTT
TCGTGCATGATATTAAATAGCTTGGCAGCAACAGGACTAGGATGAGTAGCAGCACGTTCCTTATATGTAG
CTTTCGACATGATTTATCTTCGTTTCCTGCAGGTTTTTGTTCTGTGCAGTTGGGTTAAGAATACTGGGCA
ATTTCATGTTTCTTCAACACTACATATGCGTATATATACCAATCTAAGTCTGTGCTCCTTCCTTCGTTCT
TCCTTCTGTTCGGAGATTACCGAATCAAAAAAATTTCAAAGAAACCGAAATCAAAAAAAAGAATAAAAAA
AAAATGATGAATTGAATTGAAAAGCTGTGGTATGGTGCACTCTCAGTACAATCTGCTCTGATGCCGCATA
GTTAAGCCAGCCCCGACACCCGCCAACACCCGCTGACGCGCCCTGACGGGCTTGTCTGCTCCCGGCATCC
GCTTACAGACAAGCTGTGACCGTCTCCGGGAGCTGCATGTGTCAGAGGTTTTCACCGTCATCACCGAAAC
GCGCGA
