Features (pLannotate 1.2.2; 21 found; start..end, strand, type, name):
     93..114     +  protein_bind   CAP binding site: CAP binding activates transcription in the presence of cAMP. E. coli catabolite activator protein
    129..159     +  promoter       lac promoter: promoter for the E. coli lac operon
    167..183     +  protein_bind   lac operator: The lac repressor binds to the lac operator to inhibit transcription in E. coli. This inhibition can be relieved by adding lactose or isopropyl-β-D-thiogalactopyranoside (IPTG). lac repressor encoded by lacI
    228..246     +  promoter       T3 promoter: promoter for bacteriophage T3 RNA polymerase
    267..737     -  CDS            YBY8_YEAST (fragment): Experimental evidence at protein level: Swiss-Prot protein existence level 1. From Saccharomyces cerevisiae (strain ATCC 204508 / S288c) (Baker's yeast).
   1065..2588    +  CDS            YBY9_YEAST: Experimental evidence at protein level: Swiss-Prot protein existence level 1. From Saccharomyces cerevisiae (strain ATCC 204508 / S288c) (Baker's yeast).
   2616..3326    +  CDS            GFP: Aequoria victoria green fluorescent protein
   3347..3534    +  terminator     ADH1 terminator: S. cerevisiae ADH1; transcription terminator for the S. cerevisiae alcohol dehydrogenase 1 (ADH1) gene
   3534..3588    +  misc_feature   MCS (fragment): pBluescript multiple cloning site
   3597..3615    -  promoter       T7 promoter: promoter for bacteriophage T7 RNA polymerase
   3623..3778    +  CDS            lacZα (fragment): LacZα fragment of β-galactosidase; lacZ fragment
   3782..4210    +  rep_origin     f1 ori (sequence partly withheld): f1 bacteriophage origin of replication; arrow indicates direction of (+) strand synthesis
   4238..4289    -  misc_feature   bom (fragment): basis of mobility region from pBR322
   4368..5171    -  CDS            URA3: orotidine-5'-phosphate decarboxylase, required for uracil biosynthesis; S. cerevisiae URA3; yeast auxotrophic marker, counterselectable with 5-fluoroorotic acid (5-FOA)
   5172..5387    -  promoter       URA3 promoter: S. cerevisiae URA3
   5395..5444    -  misc_feature   bom (fragment): basis of mobility region from pBR322
   5546..5581    -  CDS            rop (fragment): Rop protein, which maintains plasmids at low copy number; rop
   5676..5780    +  promoter       AmpR promoter: bla
   5781..6641    +  CDS            AmpR: β-lactamase; bla; confers resistance to ampicillin, carbenicillin, and related antibiotics
   6812..7400    +  rep_origin     ori: high-copy-number ColE1/pMB1/pBR322/pUC origin of replication
   7583..80      +  CDS            lacI (fragment) (across the origin): lac repressor; lacI; The lac repressor binds to the lac operator to inhibit transcription in E. coli. This inhibition can be relieved by adding lactose or isopropyl-β-D-thiogalactopyranoside (IPTG).
>Addgene plasmid #106468 | pKP133 [pRS406-YBR139Wp-YBR139W(D415A)-GFP-ADH1t] | addgene full sequence | sequence record 204902 | Addgene NGS Result
AAACCGCCTCTCCCCGCGCGTTGGCCGATTCATTAATGCAGCTGGCACGACAGGTTTCCCGACTGGAAAG
CGGGCAGTGAGCGCAACGCAATTAATGTGAGTTAGCTCACTCATTAGGCACCCCAGGCTTTACACTTTAT
GCTTCCGGCTCGTATGTTGTGTGGAATTGTGAGCGGATAACAATTTCACACAGGAAACAGCTATGACCAT
GATTACGCCAAGCGCGCAATTAACCCTCACTAAAGGGAACAAAAGCTGGAGCTCTTGCATGGAGGCGCAA
TTGGCAAAGACGTAAAGCTCTTGTCATCAATTAGATCTAATTTGGAAACAGATTGGTACAATTTGGATGG
AATTTTAGGCTTGGCACCTATCAATTGTGAGCGACGCTTTCTTACATTCAATAACTGTTGGTTCTGATTT
TCACTTTGACTATTGCCTTGGTATGGAGAATTTCTCTGCAATGGTTTTGCCTGCTTCGAAGGAGTGCTGT
TACTATCGAAGATAAATTCCTTCTTTTCAAATTGCCATTGTAACATGGAGTTATTCTCTATATCCTGGAC
GACTGGAGGAGTCAAGGGCCTGGAAAGTACGGATCCTGTAGAAATATCACTGGCAATTATACTGAGTTTA
TTGTTGGTGTTGCTATTCATATTTGAGCTGGTATTGGACGAAAGCAAGGATAATGAGTTTGTGTCTACTG
ACTCCAACACCCTAGGCTGGATTTGATCTTTCTCCATCCTTTAATTTTAACCTTTTAATTAGTGGTTGGA
TCAAGTTTTCGAGACTATTCCAATCTGTGACTTGTTGGATAAATAGTTTTTGACTCGTTTAGTATAATCC
TTTTTTCTAAAAGTGCTTAGAGTTCTCTAAGATGTTCTTGTTTACAATGTGAGCGATTTAGGAAATTTCC
TAAAAATGGCCGAGGCGGCGCTAGCATTCTACGAAAGGTGAGATAACGCTTCGTTATCGAAAAATGTCAG
GGGACAGGGGTTATATAAGAACGAAAATTGTCATCCTGCATTTTTTCTTTAAAACAGCTATACAAAAAGT
GATACCGACATACAATGAAGTATCTAAACTTAGTTTTCGTGCTTCAGCTTCTTATTAGCATCAAATACGC
CTCATTCGGCCGAGCCTTTTCTCTTTTTGAAGATGATACCACCTTTGCCAATTTGGATAAACAGCTAAAG
CTTCCACAGAATACACAGCAAACCCTTAAATTGGACCGTTTGAATCACGATGATCCGCTGTTTACAACTT
TTATTTCTTCTGTGGACACAGATTACAGTTTGAGACTTAGAACAGTAGATCCTTCTAAACTAGGAATTGA
CACCGTAAAACAATGGTCGGGTTACATGGACTATAAGGATTCCAAACACTTTTTTTACTGGTTTTTTGAA
AGTAGGAACGATCCTGCTAACGACCCAATTATTCTTTGGTTAAATGGTGGACCTGGTTGTTCCTCGTTTA
CTGGGTTGCTATTTGAACTAGGCCCCTCATCAATTGGCGCCGATATGAAACCAATCCACAATCCCTATTC
TTGGAATAATAACGCTTCAATGATCTTCTTAGAACAGCCACTCGGAGTCGGCTTTTCCTATGGTGATGAA
AAAGTCTCCTCTACAAAATTAGCAGGCAAAGATGCGTACATTTTCCTGGAATTGTTTTTTGAAGCTTTTC
CTCATTTACGCTCCAACGATTTCCACATTGCAGGCGAATCCTATGCAGGACATTATATCCCTCAAATTGC
ACATGAGATCGTTGTCAAGAACCCTGAAAGAACGTTCAATTTAACTTCAGTTATGATTGGTAATGGTATC
ACAGACCCTTTGATTCAAGCAGATTATTATGAACCAATGGCATGCGGGAAAGGGGGCTATCACCCTGTTC
TCTCATCAGAAGAATGTGAGAAAATGAGTAAAGCTGCAGGTCGTTGTCGTAGGTTGAACAAGTTATGTTA
TGCTTCTAAATCAAGTTTACCATGCATAGTCGCCACTGCTTACTGTGACTCTGCACTTTTGGAACCGTAC
ATTAACACAGGACTCAACGTCTATGACATTAGAGGGCCCTGTGAAGATAATAGTACTGATGGTATGTGTT
ATACAGGTCTCCGCTATGTCGACCAGTATATGAATTTTCCTGAAGTTCAAGAAACGCTAGGGTCCGACGT
GCATAATTATTCTGGCTGTGATAATGACGTGTTCACCGGATTTTTGTTTACGGGCGATGGAAGTAAACCA
TTTCAACAATATATTGCTGAATTATTAAATCACAACATTCCGGTATTAATATATGCGGGTGATAAGGCTT
ATATTTGTAATTGGCTGGGAAACCATGCTTGGTCCAATGAGTTGGAATGGATCAATAAACGTAGGTATCA
GAGAAGGATGTTAAGACCATGGGTCAGTAAAGAAACAGGTGAAGAGTTGGGACAAGTCAAGAACTATGGC
CCTTTCACCTTTTTGAGAATATACGATGCCGGTCATATGGTGCCCTATGATCAACCGGAGGCAAGTTTGG
AAATGGTCAACAGTTGGATTTCCGGTAATCGTGCTTTTTCGGATCTTTCCACCTTGGAAAATGCTAGTTC
TAGACGGATCCCCGGGCTGCAGATGAAAGGAGAAGAACTTTTCACTGGAGTTGTCCCAATTCTTGTTGAA
TTAGATGGTGATGTTAATGGGCACAAATTTTCTGTCAGTGGAGAGGGTGAAGGTGATGCAACATACGGAA
AACTTACCCTTAAATTTATTTGCACTACTGGAAAACTACCTGTTCCATGGCCAACACTTGTCACTACTTT
CACTTATGGTGTTCAATGCTTTTCAAGATACCCAGATCATATGAAACGGCATGACTTTTTCAAGAGTGCC
ATGCCCGAAGGTTATGTACAGGAAAGAACTATATTTTTCAAAGATGACGGGAACTACAAGACACGTGCTG
AAGTCAAGTTTGAAGGTGATACCCTTGTTAATAGAATCGAGTTAAAAGGTATTGATTTTAAAGAAGATGG
AAACATTCTTGGACACAAATTGGAATACAACTATAACTCACACAATGTATACATCATGGCAGACAAACAA
AAGAATGGAATCAAAGTTAACTTCAAAATTAGACACAACATTGAAGATGGAAGCGTTCAACTAGCAGACC
ATTATCAACAAAATACTCCAATTGGCGATGGCCCTGTCCTTTTACCAGACAACCATTACCTGTCCACACA
ATCTGCCCTTTCGAAAGATCCCAACGAAAAGAGAGACCACATGGTCCTTCTTGAGTTTGTAACAGCTGCT
GGGATTACACATGGCATGGATGAACTATACAAATAGGGCGCGCCACTTCTAAATAAGCGAATTTCTTATG
ATTTATGATTTTTATTATTAAATAAGTTATAAAAAAAATAAGTGTATACAAATTTTAAAGTGACTCTTAG
GTTTTAAAACGAAAATTCTTATTCTTGAGTAACTCTTTCCTGTAGGTCAGGTTGCTTTCTCAGGTATAGT
ATGAGGTCGCTCTTATTGACCACACCTCTACCGGGAATTCGATATCAAGCTTATCGATACCGTCGACCTC
GAGGGGGGGCCCGGTACCCAATTCGCCCTATAGTGAGTCGTATTACGCGCGCTCACTGGCCGTCGTTTTA
CAACGTCGTGACTGGGAAAACCCTGGCGTTACCCAACTTAATCGCCTTGCAGCACATCCCCCTTTCGCCA
GCTGGCGTAATAGCGAAGAGGCCCGCACCGATCGCCCTTCCCAACAGTTGCGCAGCCTGAATGGCGAATG
G
[124 nt withheld, positions 3782-3905]
C
[91 nt withheld, positions 3907-3997]
A
[49 nt withheld, positions 3999-4047]
CCTTTGACGTTGGAGTCCACGTTCTTT
[37 nt withheld, positions 4075-4111]
ACCCTATCTCGGTCTATTCTTTTGATTTATAAGGGATTTTGCCGATTTCGGCCTATTGGTTAAAAAATGA
GCTGATTTAACAAAAATTTAACGCGAATTTTAACAAAATATTAACGCTTACAATTTCCTGATGCGGTATT
TTCTCCTTACGCATCTGTGCGGTATTTCACACCGCATAGGGTAATAACTGATATAATTAAATTGAAGCTC
TAATTTGTGAGTTTAGTATACATGCATTTACTTATAATACAGTTTTTTAGTTTTGCTGGCCGCATCTTCT
CAAATATGCTTCCCAGCCTGCTTTTCTGTAACGTTCACCCTCTACCTTAGCATCCCTTCCCTTTGCAAAT
AGTCCTCTTCCAACAATAATAATGTCAGATCCTGTAGAGACCACATCATCCACGGTTCTATACTGTTGAC
CCAATGCGTCTCCCTTGTCATCTAAACCCACACCGGGTGTCATAATCAACCAATCGTAACCTTCATCTCT
TCCACCCATGTCTCTTTGAGCAATAAAGCCGATAACAAAATCTTTGTCGCTCTTCGCAATGTCAACAGTA
CCCTTAGTATATTCTCCAGTAGATAGGGAGCCCTTGCATGACAATTCTGCTAACATCAAAAGGCCTCTAG
GTTCCTTTGTTACTTCTTCTGCCGCCTGCTTCAAACCGCTAACAATACCTGGGCCCACCACACCGTGTGC
ATTCGTAATGTCTGCCCATTCTGCTATTCTGTATACACCCGCAGAGTACTGCAATTTGACTGTATTACCA
ATGTCAGCAAATTTTCTGTCTTCGAAGAGTAAAAAATTGTACTTGGCGGATAATGCCTTTAGCGGCTTAA
CTGTGCCCTCCATGGAAAAATCAGTCAAGATATCCACATGTGTTTTTAGTAAACAAATTTTGGGACCTAA
TGCTTCAACTAACTCCAGTAATTCCTTGGTGGTACGAACATCCAATGAAGCACACAAGTTTGTTTGCTTT
TCGTGCATGATATTAAATAGCTTGGCAGCAACAGGACTAGGATGAGTAGCAGCACGTTCCTTATATGTAG
CTTTCGACATGATTTATCTTCGTTTCCTGCAGGTTTTTGTTCTGTGCAGTTGGGTTAAGAATACTGGGCA
ATTTCATGTTTCTTCAACACTACATATGCGTATATATACCAATCTAAGTCTGTGCTCCTTCCTTCGTTCT
TCCTTCTGTTCGGAGATTACCGAATCAAAAAAATTTCAAGGAAACCGAAATCAAAAAAAAGAATAAAAAA
AAAATGATGAATTGAAAAGGTGGTATGGTGCACTCTCAGTACAATCTGCTCTGATGCCGCATAGTTAAGC
CAGCCCCGACACCCGCCAACACCCGCTGACGCGCCCTGACGGGCTTGTCTGCTCCCGGCATCCGCTTACA
GACAAGCTGTGACCGTCTCCGGGAGCTGCATGTGTCAGAGGTTTTCACCGTCATCACCGAAACGCGCGAG
ACGAAAGGGCCTCGTGATACGCCTATTTTTATAGGTTAATGTCATGATAATAATGGTTTCTTAGACGTCA
GGTGGCACTTTTCGGGGAAATGTGCGCGGAACCCCTATTTGTTTATTTTTCTAAATACATTCAAATATGT
ATCCGCTCATGAGACAATAACCCTGATAAATGCTTCAATAATATTGAAAAAGGAAGAGTATGAGTATTCA
ACATTTCCGTGTCGCCCTTATTCCCTTTTTTGCGGCATTTTGCCTTCCTGTTTTTGCTCACCCAGAAACG
CTGGTGAAAGTAAAAGATGCTGAAGATCAGTTGGGTGCACGAGTGGGTTACATCGAACTGGATCTCAACA
GCGGTAAGATCCTTGAGAGTTTTCGCCCCGAAGAACGTTTTCCAATGATGAGCACTTTTAAAGTTCTGCT
ATGTGGCGCGGTATTATCCCGTATTGACGCCGGGCAAGAGCAACTCGGTCGCCGCATACACTATTCTCAG
AATGACTTGGTTGAGTACTCACCAGTCACAGAAAAGCATCTTACGGATGGCATGACAGTAAGAGAATTAT
GCAGTGCTGCCATAACCATGAGTGATAACACTGCGGCCAACTTACTTCTGACAACGATCGGAGGACCGAA
GGAGCTAACCGCTTTTTTGCACAACATGGGGGATCATGTAACTCGCCTTGATCGTTGGGAACCGGAGCTG
AATGAAGCCATACCAAACGACGAGCGTGACACCACGATGCCTGTAGCAATGGCAACAACGTTGCGCAAAC
TATTAACTGGCGAACTACTTACTCTAGCTTCCCGGCAACAATTAATAGACTGGATGGAGGCGGATAAAGT
TGCAGGACCACTTCTGCGCTCGGCCCTTCCGGCTGGCTGGTTTATTGCTGATAAATCTGGAGCCGGTGAG
CGTGGGTCTCGCGGTATCATTGCAGCACTGGGGCCAGATGGTAAGCCCTCCCGTATCGTAGTTATCTACA
CGACGGGGAGTCAGGCAACTATGGATGAACGAAATAGACAGATCGCTGAGATAGGTGCCTCACTGATTAA
GCATTGGTAACTGTCAGACCAAGTTTACTCATATATACTTTAGATTGATTTAAAACTTCATTTTTAATTT
AAAAGGATCTAGGTGAAGATCCTTTTTGATAATCTCATGACCAAAATCCCTTAACGTGAGTTTTCGTTCC
ACTGAGCGTCAGACCCCGTAGAAAAGATCAAAGGATCTTCTTGAGATCCTTTTTTTCTGCGCGTAATCTG
CTGCTTGCAAACAAAAAAACCACCGCTACCAGCGGTGGTTTGTTTGCCGGATCAAGAGCTACCAACTCTT
TTTCCGAAGGTAACTGGCTTCAGCAGAGCGCAGATACCAAATACTGTTCTTCTAGTGTAGCCGTAGTTAG
GCCACCACTTCAAGAACTCTGTAGCACCGCCTACATACCTCGCTCTGCTAATCCTGTTACCAGTGGCTGC
TGCCAGTGGCGATAAGTCGTGTCTTACCGGGTTGGACTCAAGACGATAGTTACCGGATAAGGCGCAGCGG
TCGGGCTGAACGGGGGGTTCGTGCACACAGCCCAGCTTGGAGCGAACGACCTACACCGAACTGAGATACC
TACAGCGTGAGCTATGAGAAAGCGCCACGCTTCCCGAAGGGAGAAAGGCGGACAGGTATCCGGTAAGCGG
CAGGGTCGGAACAGGAGAGCGCACGAGGGAGCTTCCAGGGGGAAACGCCTGGTATCTTTATAGTCCTGTC
GGGTTTCGCCACCTCTGACTTGAGCGTCGATTTTTGTGATGCTCGTCAGGGGGGCGGAGCCTATGGAAAA
ACGCCAGCAACGCGGCCTTTTTACGGTTCCTGGCCTTTTGCTGGCCTTTTGCTCACATGTTCTTTCCTGC
GTTATCCCCTGATTCTGTGGATAACCGTATTACCGCCTTTGAGTGAGCTGATACCGCTCGCCGCAGCCGA
ACGACCGAGCGCAGCGAGTCAGTGAGCGAGGAAGCGGAAGAGCGCCCAATACGC
